Addgene plasmid #1516: L2680
Purpose: (Empty Backbone)
Depositing lab: Andrew Fire. Depositing organization: Carnegie Institution for Science.
Backbone
  Vector backbone: Unknown
  Backbone size (bp): 4835
  Vector type: Worm Expression
Growth in bacteria
  Bacterial resistance: Ampicillin, 100 μg/mL
  Growth temperature: 37°C
  Growth strain: DH5alpha
  Copy number: Unknown
Gene/Insert
  Gene/Insert name: None
  Tag / fusion protein: hsp16-415', hsp16-25', IVSA, SV40NLS, gfpN, IVSR, gfpS65C, IVSS, IVST, gfpC, IVSL
  Cloning method: Restriction Enzyme
Terms and licenses: Academic/Nonprofit Terms; Industry Terms: Not Available to Industry
Depositor comments: See Fire Lab Vector Kit Documentation 1997. Fire Lab Miniprep Number pPD99.44, Ligation number L2680.
How to cite: L2680 was a gift from Andrew Fire (Addgene plasmid # 1516 ; http://n2t.net/addgene:1516 ; RRID:Addgene_1516)
