[The description below was written by a language model from this plasmid's Addgene catalogue record and pLannotate feature annotations shown in this document.]
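Description:
L2680 (miniprep designation pPD99.44) is an empty-backbone *C. elegans* expression vector from the 1997 Fire Lab Vector Kit, about 4.8 kb in size. It is propagated in E. coli on a pUC-type framework. The feature table shows a high-copy ColE1/pMB1 origin and an ampicillin-resistance cassette (bla with its own promoter). It also shows leftover lac promoter, operator and CAP-site sequences and small fragments of lacI, rop and bom, which are remnants of the parental cloning vectors. The catalogue lists the parental backbone itself as unknown.

The payload is a heat-shock-driven, nuclear-targeted GFP reporter cassette. The listed components begin with 5' regulatory sequences from the hsp16-41 and hsp16-2 genes, which are small heat-shock protein genes of the worm. They are followed by a synthetic intron (IVSA), an SV40 nuclear localization signal, and a GFP coding region carrying the S65C chromophore substitution. The GFP coding region is split into segments (gfpN, gfpS65C, gfpC) by further artificial introns (IVSR, IVSS, IVST, IVSL). Such introns are a standard feature of Fire vectors and are included to improve transgene expression in worms. The automated annotation detects the GFP as a single 1997-era Aequorea variant. It does not call the promoter, the NLS or the introns, so those parts rest on the catalogue fields alone. Fragments of the pUC polylinker flank the region upstream of GFP. Downstream, a short match to a *C. elegans* gene (aex-5) is annotated, and the record does not explain its role.

No gene is inserted. The design suggests use for restriction cloning of sequences to make heat-inducible, nuclear GFP reporters or fusions in transgenic worms, though the record gives no purpose beyond "empty backbone".
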