Features (pLannotate 1.2.2; 13 found; start..end, strand, type, name):
     18..52      -  misc_feature   MCS (fragment): pUC18/19 multiple cloning site
    534..559     -  misc_feature   MCS (fragment): pUC18/19 multiple cloning site
    612..1472    +  CDS            sg25: sg25 is a basic (constitutively fluorescent) green fluorescent protein published in 1997, derived from Aequorea victoria.
   2093..2245    +  CDS            aex-5 (fragment): AEX5_CAEEL - Also known as kpc-3 From Caenorhabditis elegans.
   2373..2408    +  CDS            rop (fragment): Rop protein, which maintains plasmids at low copy number; rop
   2510..2609    +  misc_feature   bom (fragment): basis of mobility region from pBR322
   2707..2811    +  promoter       AmpR promoter: bla
   2812..3672    +  CDS            AmpR: β-lactamase; bla; confers resistance to ampicillin, carbenicillin, and related antibiotics
   3843..4431    +  rep_origin     ori: high-copy-number ColE1/pMB1/pBR322/pUC origin of replication
   4614..4706    +  CDS            lacI (fragment): lac repressor; lacI; The lac repressor binds to the lac operator to inhibit transcription in E. coli. This inhibition can be relieved by adding lactose or isopropyl-β-D-thiogalactopyranoside (IPTG).
   4719..4740    +  protein_bind   CAP binding site: CAP binding activates transcription in the presence of cAMP. E. coli catabolite activator protein
   4755..4785    +  promoter       lac promoter: promoter for the E. coli lac operon
   4793..4809    +  protein_bind   lac operator: The lac repressor binds to the lac operator to inhibit transcription in E. coli. This inhibition can be relieved by adding lactose or isopropyl-β-D-thiogalactopyranoside (IPTG). lac repressor encoded by lacI
>Addgene plasmid #1516 | L2680 | depositor full sequence | sequence record 126 | Author sequence
ATGACCATGATTACGCCAAGCTTGCATGCCTGCAGGTCGACTCTAGAGGATCAAGAGCATTTGAATCAGA
ATATGGAGAACGGAGCATGAGCATTTTCGAAGTTTTTTAGATGCACTAGAACAAAGCGTGTTGGCTTCCT
CTGAGCCCGCTTTCCTTATATACCCGCATTCTGCAGCCTTACAGAATGTTCTAGAAGGTCCTAGATGCAT
TCGTTTGAAAATACTCCCGGTGGGTGCAAAGAGACGCAGACGGAAAATGTATCTGGGTCTCTTTATTGTG
TACACTACTTTTCCATGTACCGAATGTGAGTCGCCCTCCTTTTGCAACAAGCAGCTCGAATGTTCTAGAA
AAAGGTGGAAAATAGTATAAATACCGTTGAAAATAAATACCGAACAACATTTGCTCTAATTGTGAAATTA
GAAATCTTCAAACTATAATCATCTCACTGGATCCCCGGGATTGGCCAAAGGACCCAAAGGTATGTTTCGA
ATGATACTAACATAACATAGAACATTTTCAGGAGGACCCTTGGCTAGAGGATCCCCGGGTACCGAGCTCA
GAAAAAATGACTGCTCCAAAGAAGAAGCGTAAGGTACCGGTAGAAAAAATGAGTAAAGGAGAAGAACTTT
TCACTGGAGTTGTCCCAATTCTTGTTGAATTAGATGGTGATGTTAATGGGCACAAATTTTCTGTCAGTGG
AGAGGGTGAAGGTGATGCAACATACGGAAAACTTACCCTTAAATTTATTTGCACTACTGGAAAACTACCT
GTTCCATGGGTAAGTTTAAACATATATATACTAACTAACCCTGATTATTTAAATTTTCAGCCAACACTTG
TCACTACTTTCTGTTATGGTGTTCAATGCTTCTCGAGATACCCAGATCATATGAAACGGCATGACTTTTT
CAAGAGTGCCATGCCCGAAGGTTATGTACAGGAAAGAACTATATTTTTCAAAGATGACGGGAACTACAAG
ACACGTAAGTTTAAACAGTTCGGTACTAACTAACCATACATATTTAAATTTTCAGGTGCTGAAGTCAAGT
TTGAAGGTGATACCCTTGTTAATAGAATCGAGTTAAAAGGTATTGATTTTAAAGAAGATGGAAACATTCT
TGGACACAAATTGGAATACAACTATAACTCACACAATGTATACATCATGGCAGACAAACAAAAGAATGGA
ATCAAAGTTGTAAGTTTAAACATGATTTTACTAACTAACTAATCTGATTTAAATTTTCAGAACTTCAAAA
TTAGACACAACATTGAAGATGGAAGCGTTCAACTAGCAGACCATTATCAACAAAATACTCCAATTGGCGA
TGGCCCTGTCCTTTTACCAGACAACCATTACCTGTCCACACAATCTGCCCTTTCGAAAGATCCCAACGAA
AAGAGAGACCACATGGTCCTTCTTGAGTTTGTAACAGCTGCTGGGATTACACATGGCATGGATGAACTAT
ACAAATAGCATTCGTAGAATTCCAACTGAGCGCCGGTCGCTACCATTACCAACTTGTCTGGTGTCAAAAA
TAATAGGGGCCGCTGTCATCAGAGTAAGTTTAAACTGAGTTCTACTAACTAACGAGTAATATTTAAATTT
TCAGCATCTCGCGCCCGTGCCTCTGACTTCTAAGTCCAATTACTCTTCAACATCCCTACATGCTCTTTCT
CCCTGTGCTCCCACCCCCTATTTTTGTTATTATCAAAAAACTTCTCTTAATTTCTTTGTTTTTTAGCTTC
TTTTAAGTCACCTCTAACAATGAAATTGTGTAGATTCAAAAATAGAATTAATTCGTAATAAAAAGTCGAA
AAAAATTGTGCTCCCTCCCCCCATTAATAATAATTCTATCCCAAAATCTACACAATGTTCTGTGTACACT
TCTTATGTTTTTTACTTCTGATAAATTTTTTTGAAACATCATAGAAAAAACCGCACACAAAATACCTTAT
CATATGTTACGTTTCAGTTTATGACCGCAATTTTTATTTCTTCGCACGTCTGGGCCTCTCATGACGTCAA
ATCATGCTCATCGTGAAAAAGTTTTGGAGTATTTTTGGAATTTTTCAATCAAGTGAAAGTTTATGAAATT
AATTTTCCTGCTTTTGCTTTTTGGGGTTTCCCCTATTGTTTGTCAAGATTTCGAGGACGGCGTTTTTCTT
GCTAAAATCACAAGTATTGATGAGCACGATGCAAGAAAGATCGGAAGAAGGTTTGGGTTTGAGGCTCAGT
GGAAGGTGAGTAGAAGTTGATAATTTGAAAGTGGAGTAGTGTCTATGGGGTTTTTGCCTTAAATGACAGA
ATACATTCCCAATATACCAAACATAACTGTTTCCTACTAGTCGGCCGTACGGGCCCTTTCGTCTCGCGCG
TTTCGGTGATGACGGTGAAAACCTCTGACACATGCAGCTCCCGGAGACGGTCACAGCTTGTCTGTAAGCG
GATGCCGGGAGCAGACAAGCCCGTCAGGGCGCGTCAGCGGGTGTTGGCGGGTGTCGGGGCTGGCTTAACT
ATGCGGCATCAGAGCAGATTGTACTGAGAGTGCACCATATGCGGTGTGAAATACCGCACAGATGCGTAAG
GAGAAAATACCGCATCAGGCGGCCTTAAGGGCCTCGTGATACGCCTATTTTTATAGGTTAATGTCATGAT
AATAATGGTTTCTTAGACGTCAGGTGGCACTTTTCGGGGAAATGTGCGCGGAACCCCTATTTGTTTATTT
TTCTAAATACATTCAAATATGTATCCGCTCATGAGACAATAACCCTGATAAATGCTTCAATAATATTGAA
AAAGGAAGAGTATGAGTATTCAACATTTCCGTGTCGCCCTTATTCCCTTTTTTGCGGCATTTTGCCTTCC
TGTTTTTGCTCACCCAGAAACGCTGGTGAAAGTAAAAGATGCTGAAGATCAGTTGGGTGCACGAGTGGGT
TACATCGAACTGGATCTCAACAGCGGTAAGATCCTTGAGAGTTTTCGCCCCGAAGAACGTTTTCCAATGA
TGAGCACTTTTAAAGTTCTGCTATGTGGCGCGGTATTATCCCGTATTGACGCCGGGCAAGAGCAACTCGG
TCGCCGCATACACTATTCTCAGAATGACTTGGTTGAGTACTCACCAGTCACAGAAAAGCATCTTACGGAT
GGCATGACAGTAAGAGAATTATGCAGTGCTGCCATAACCATGAGTGATAACACTGCGGCCAACTTACTTC
TGACAACGATCGGAGGACCGAAGGAGCTAACCGCTTTTTTGCACAACATGGGGGATCATGTAACTCGCCT
TGATCGTTGGGAACCGGAGCTGAATGAAGCCATACCAAACGACGAGCGTGACACCACGATGCCTGTAGCA
ATGGCAACAACGTTGCGCAAACTATTAACTGGCGAACTACTTACTCTAGCTTCCCGGCAACAATTAATAG
ACTGGATGGAGGCGGATAAAGTTGCAGGACCACTTCTGCGCTCGGCCCTTCCGGCTGGCTGGTTTATTGC
TGATAAATCTGGAGCCGGTGAGCGTGGGTCTCGCGGTATCATTGCAGCACTGGGGCCAGATGGTAAGCCC
TCCCGTATCGTAGTTATCTACACGACGGGGAGTCAGGCAACTATGGATGAACGAAATAGACAGATCGCTG
AGATAGGTGCCTCACTGATTAAGCATTGGTAACTGTCAGACCAAGTTTACTCATATATACTTTAGATTGA
TTTAAAACTTCATTTTTAATTTAAAAGGATCTAGGTGAAGATCCTTTTTGATAATCTCATGACCAAAATC
CCTTAACGTGAGTTTTCGTTCCACTGAGCGTCAGACCCCGTAGAAAAGATCAAAGGATCTTCTTGAGATC
CTTTTTTTCTGCGCGTAATCTGCTGCTTGCAAACAAAAAAACCACCGCTACCAGCGGTGGTTTGTTTGCC
GGATCAAGAGCTACCAACTCTTTTTCCGAAGGTAACTGGCTTCAGCAGAGCGCAGATACCAAATACTGTC
CTTCTAGTGTAGCCGTAGTTAGGCCACCACTTCAAGAACTCTGTAGCACCGCCTACATACCTCGCTCTGC
TAATCCTGTTACCAGTGGCTGCTGCCAGTGGCGATAAGTCGTGTCTTACCGGGTTGGACTCAAGACGATA
GTTACCGGATAAGGCGCAGCGGTCGGGCTGAACGGGGGGTTCGTGCACACAGCCCAGCTTGGAGCGAACG
ACCTACACCGAACTGAGATACCTACAGCGTGAGCATTGAGAAAGCGCCACGCTTCCCGAAGGGAGAAAGG
CGGACAGGTATCCGGTAAGCGGCAGGGTCGGAACAGGAGAGCGCACGAGGGAGCTTCCAGGGGGAAACGC
CTGGTATCTTTATAGTCCTGTCGGGTTTCGCCACCTCTGACTTGAGCGTCGATTTTTGTGATGCTCGTCA
GGGGGGCGGAGCCTATGGAAAAACGCCAGCAACGCGGCCTTTTTACGGTTCCTGGCCTTTTGCTGGCCTT
TTGCTCACATGTTCTTTCCTGCGTTATCCCCTGATTCTGTGGATAACCGTATTACCGCCTTTGAGTGAGC
TGATACCGCTCGCCGCAGCCGAACGACCGAGCGCAGCGAGTCAGTGAGCGAGGAAGCGGAAGAGCGCCCA
ATACGCAAACCGCCTCTCCCCGCGCGTTGGCCGATTCATTAATGCAGCTGGCACGACAGGTTTCCCGACT
GGAAAGCGGGCAGTGAGCGCAACGCAATTAATGTGAGTTAGCTCACTCATTAGGCACCCCAGGCTTTACA
CTTTATGCTTCCGGCTCGTATGTTGTGTGGAATTGTGAGCGGATAACAATTTCACACAGGAAACAGCT
