>Addgene plasmid #1516 | L2680 | addgene partial sequence | sequence record 16656 | 1516_m13reverse
TGCNGTCGACTCTAGAGGATCAAGAGCATTTGAATCAGAATATGGAGAACGGAGCATGAGCATTTTCGAA
GTTTTTTAGATGCACTAGAACAAAGCGTGTTGGCTTCCTCTGAGCCCGCTTTCCTTATATACCCGCATTC
TGCAGCCTTACAGAATGTTCTAGAAGGTCCTAGATGCATTCGTTTGAAAATACTCCCGGTGGGTGCAAAG
AGACGCAGACGGAAAATGTATCTGGGTCTCTTTATTGTGTACACTACTTTTCCATGTACCGAATGTGAGT
CGCCCTCCTTTTGCAACAAGCAGCTCGAATGTTCTAGAAAAAGGTGGAAAATAGTATAAATACCGTTGAA
AATAAATACCGAACAACATTTGCTCTAATTGTGAAATTAGAAATCTTCAACTATAATCATCTCACTGGAT
CCCCGGGATTGGCCAAAGGACCCAAAGGTATGTTTCGAATGATACTAACATAACATAGAACATTTTCAGG
AGGACCCTTGGCTAGAGGATCCCCGGGTACCGAGCTCAGAAAAAATGACTGCTCCAAAGAAGAAGCGTAA
GGTACCGGTAGAAAAAATGAGTAAAGGAGAAGAACTTTTCACTGGAGTTGTCCCAATTCTTGTTGAATTA
GATGGTGATGTTAATGGGCACAAATTTTCTGTCAGTGGAGAGGGTGAAGGTGATGCAACATACGGAAAAC
TTACCCTTAAATTTATTTGCACTACTGGAAAACTACCTGTTCCATGGGTAAGTTTAAACATATATATACT
AACTAACCCTGATTATTTAAATTTTCAGCCAACACTTGTCACTACTTTCTGTTATGGTGTTCAATGCTTC
TCGAGATACCCAGATCATATGAAACGGCATGACTTTTTCAAGAGTGCCATGCCCGAAGGTTATGTACAGG
AAAGAACTATATTTTTCAAAGATGACGGGAACTACNAGACACGTAAGTTTAAACAGTTCGGTACTAACTA
ACCATACATATTTAATTTTCAGGTGCTGAAGTCANGTTTGAAGGNGATACCCTTGNTAATAGAATCNAGT
TAAANGNATNGATTTTAAAAAAANGGAACATTCTGGGAANCCAATNGGGAAAACACCTTNAANNCCCNCN
ANGNTTACCCCTTGGGNGAANNACAAAAAAAGGGAACCCAGGGTGGGGGTTTAAACCCGNATTTNCCCAA
CAACCCCCCCGGAATTNAATTTTCCNAACTCCNAANTTNANCCCCCCTNNGAANGGGGNGGCCTTCCCNN
CCCCACCCTTTN
